Addgene plasmid #19734: pcDNA3.1(+)-deltaFlincG
Depositing lab: Wolfgang Dostmann. Publication: Differential patterning of cGMP in vascular smooth muscle cells revealed by single GFP-linked biosensors. Nausch LW, Ledoux J, Bonev AD, Nelson MT, Dostmann WR. Proc Natl Acad Sci U S A. 2008 Jan 8. 105(1):365-70. 10.1073/pnas.0710387105 PubMed 18165313.
Backbone
  Vector backbone: pcDNA3.1(+)
  Backbone manufacturer: Invitrogen
  Backbone size w/o insert (bp): 5428
  Vector type: Mammalian Expression
Growth in bacteria
  Bacterial resistance: Ampicillin, 100 μg/mL
  Growth temperature: 37°C
  Growth strain: DH5alpha
  Growth instructions: DH5alpha, 37C, overnight culture
  Copy number: Low Copy
Gene/Insert
  Gene/Insert name: delta-FlincG (alt name: FlincG)
  Species: Bovine
  Insert size (bp): 1600
  Mutation: aa 77-356
  Tag / fusion protein: His (N terminal on backbone)
  Cloning method: Restriction Enzyme; 5′ cloning site BamH1 (not destroyed); 3′ cloning site EcoR1 (not destroyed)
  Sequencing primers: 5′ T7; 3′ n/a
Terms and licenses: Academic/Nonprofit Terms; Industry Terms: Not Available to Industry
How to cite: pcDNA3.1(+)-deltaFlincG was a gift from Wolfgang Dostmann (Addgene plasmid # 19734 ; http://n2t.net/addgene:19734 ; RRID:Addgene_19734)
