[The description below was written by a language model from this plasmid's Addgene catalogue record.]
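Description:
pcDNA3.1(+)-deltaFlincG is a mammalian expression plasmid built on the commercial pcDNA3.1(+) backbone (about 5.4 kb without insert). It carries an insert of roughly 1.6 kb encoding delta-FlincG, a genetically encoded cGMP indicator. The plasmid is propagated in E. coli under ampicillin selection and is catalogued as low copy. No feature table accompanies the record, so individual regulatory elements are not listed. As a standard vector, pcDNA3.1(+) normally drives inserts from the CMV immediate-early promoter with a downstream polyadenylation signal. It also carries a T7 promoter upstream of the cloning site, consistent with the T7 sequencing primer listed, and a neomycin resistance cassette for selecting stable mammalian lines. These backbone details are general knowledge about the vector rather than statements in the entry.

The insert sits between BamHI and EcoRI sites, both preserved, so it can be excised or transferred. Its source species is listed as bovine, and the mutation field reads "aa 77-356", indicating that only this truncated segment of the parent protein is included. The record does not name the parent protein. The associated publication describes single GFP-linked cGMP biosensors, so the fragment presumably serves as the cGMP-binding module fused to a GFP-based reporter, although the exact fusion architecture is not given. An N-terminal His tag is recorded, which would allow affinity purification or immunodetection of the sensor.

According to the publication title, the construct is intended for expression in cells such as vascular smooth muscle cells, to visualise the spatial and temporal patterning of intracellular cGMP by fluorescence imaging.
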