>Addgene plasmid #19734 | pcDNA3.1(+)-deltaFlincG | depositor partial sequence | sequence record 9344 | Author sequence
AGCTTGGTACCGAGCTCGGATCCGGACCATGGCACTCCGACAGGCATTCCGGAAGTTCACCAAATCCGAA
AGGTCCAAGGATCTCATAAAGGAGGCCATCCTTGACAATGACTTTATGAAGAACTTGGAGCTGTCACAGA
TCCAAGAGATTGTGGATTGTATGTACCCAGTGGAGTACGGCAAAGACAGCTGCATCATCAAAGAAGGAGA
TGTGGGGTCACTGGTGTATGTCATGGAAGATGGTAAGGTTGAAGTTACAAAAGAAGGCGTGAAGCTGTGC
ACAATGGGTCCTGGTAAAGTGTTTGGAGAGTTGGCTATCCTTTACAACTGTACCCGGACGGCGACCGTCA
AAACTCTTGTAAATGTGAAACTCTGGGCCATTGATCGACAATGTTTTCAGACGATAATGATGAGGACAGG
ACTTATCAAGCATACCGAGTATATGGAATTTTTAAAAAGCGTTCCAACATTCCAGAGCCTTCCTGAAGAG
ATCCTCAGTAAGCTTGCTGACGTCCTTGAAGAGACCCACTATGAAAATGGGGAATATATCATCAGGCAAG
GTGCAAGAGGGGACACCTTCTTTATCATCAGTAAAGGAAAGGTTAATGTCACTCGTGAAGACTCGCCCAA
TGAAGACCCAGTCTTTCTTAGAACCTTAGGAAAAGGAGATTGGTTGCGAGAGAAGCCTTGCAGGGGGAAG
ATGTGAGAACAGCGAATATAATTGCGGCAGAAGCTGTAACCTGCCTTGTGATCGACAGAGACTCTTTCAA
ACATTTGATTGGAGGATTAGATGATGTTTCTAATAAAGCATATGAAGATGCAGAAGCTAAGGCAAAATAT
GAAGCTGAAGCTGCTTTCTTCGCCAACCTGAAGAACGTCTATATCATGGCCGACAAGCAGAAGAACGGCA
TCAAGGCGAACTTCAAGATCCGCCACAACATCGAGGACGGCGGCGTGCAGCTCGCCTACCACTACCAGCA
GAACACCCCCATCGGCGACGGCCCCGTGCTGCTGCCCGACAACCACTACCTGAGCACCCAGTCCAAACTT
TCGAAAGACCCCAACGAGAAGTGCGATCACATGGTCCTGCTGGAGTTCGTGACCGCCGCCGGGATCACTC
TCGGCATGGACGAGCTGTACAAGGGCGGTACCGGAGGGAGCATGGTGAGCAAGGGCGAGGAGCTGTTCAC
CGGGGTGGTGCCCATCCTGGTCGAGCTGGACGGCGACGTAAACGGCCACAAGTTCAGCGTGTCCGGCGAG
GGTGAGGGCGATGCCACCTACGGCAAGCTGACCCTGAAGTTCATCTGCACCACCGGCAAGCTGCCCGTGC
CCTGGCCCACCCTCGTGACCACCCTGACCTACGGCGTGCAGTGCTTCAGCCGCTACCCCGACCACATGAA
GCAGCACGACTTCTTCAAGTCCGCCATGCCCGAAGGCTACATCCAGGAGCGCACCATCTTCTTCAAGGAC
GACGGCAACTACAAGACCCGCGCCGAGGTGAAGTTCGAGGGCGACACCCTGGTGAACCGCATCGAGCTGA
AGGGCATCGACTTCAAGGAGGACGGCAACATCCTGGGGCACAAGCTGGAGTACAACCTGTCTGATTTAAC
ATCATTGACACCCTTGGAGTTGGAGGTTTCGGACGAGTAGAACTGGTCCAGTTAAAAAGTGAAGAATCCA
AAACCTTTGCAATGAAGATTCTCAAGAAACGCCACATCGTGGATACAAGACAGCAGGAACACATCCGCTC
GGAGAAGCAGATCATGCAGGGGGCCCATTCGGACTTCATAGTGAGATTATACAGAACATTTAAGGACAGC
AAATATTTGTATATGTTGATGGAAGCTTGCCTAGGTGGAGAGCTCTGGACCATTCTCAGGGATCGGGGGT
CATTTGAAGATTCTACAACCAGATTTTATACAGCATGTGTGGTAGAAGCTTTTGCCTATCTGCATTCCAA
AGGAATCATTTACAGGGACCTCAAGCCTGAAAATCTCATCCTAGATCACCGAGGTTATGCCAAACTGGTT
GATTTTGGCTTTGCAAAGAAAATAGGATTTGGAAAGAAAACATGGACTTTTTGTGGGACTCCAGAATATG
TAGCCCCAGAGATCATCCTGAACAAAGGCCATGACATTTCAGCCGACTATTGGTCACTGGGAATCCTCAT
GTATGAGCTTCTGACTGGCAGCCCACCTTTCTCAGGCCCAGATCCTATGAAAACCTATAACATCATATTG
AGGGGGATTGACATGATAGAGTTTCCAAAGAAGATTGCCAAAAATGCTGCTAATTTAATTAAAAAACTAT
GCAGGGATAATCCATCAAAAAGATTAGGGAATTTGAAAAACGGAGTGAAAGACATTCAAAAGCACAAATG
GTTTGAGGGCTTTAATTGGGAAGGCTTAAGAAAAGGCACCTTGACACCTCCTATAATACCAAGTGTTGCA
TCACCCACAGACACAAGCAATTTTGACAGTTTCCCTGAGGACAATGACGAACCGCCACCTGATGACAACT
CAGGATGGGACATAGACTTCTAAGAATTCTGCAGATATCCAGCACAGTGGCGGCCGCTCGAGTCTAGAGG
GCCCGTTTAAACCCGCTGATCAGCCTCGACTGTGCCTTCTAGTTGCCAGCCATCTGTTGTTTGCCCCTCC
CCCGTGCCTTCCTTGACCCTGGAAGGTGCCACTCCCACTGTCCTTTCCTAATAAAATGAGGAAATTGCAT
CGCATTGTCTGAGTAAGTGTCATTCTATTCTGGGGGGGTGGGGGGGGGCAGGACAACCAGGGGG
