>Addgene plasmid #19734 | pcDNA3.1(+)-deltaFlincG | addgene partial sequence | sequence record 25393 | 19734 with CMV-F
AGCTCTCTGGCTAACTAGAGAACCCACTGCTTACTGGCTTATCGAAATTAATACGACTCACTATAGGGAG
ACCCAAGCTGGCTAGCGTTTAAACTTAAGCTTGGTACCGAGCTCGGATCCGGACCATGGCACTCCGACAG
GCATTCCGGAAGTTCACCAAATCCGAAAGGTCCAAGGATCTCATAAAGGAGGCCATCCTTGACAATGACT
TTATGAAGAACTTGGAGCTGTCACAGATCCAAGAGATTGTGGATTGTATGTACCCAGTGGAGTACGGCAA
AGACAGCTGCATCATCAAAGAAGGAGATGTGGGGTCACTGGTGTATGTCATGGAAGATGGTAAGGTTGAA
GTTACAAAAGAAGGCGTGAAGCTGTGCACAATGGGTCCTGGTAAAGTGTTTGGAGAGTTGGCTATCCTTT
ACAACTGTACCCGGACGGCGACCGTCAAAACTCTTGTAAATGTGAAACTCTGGGCCATTGATCGACAATG
TTTTCAGACGATAATGATGAGGACAGGACTTATCAAGCATACCGAGTATATGGAATTTTTAAAAAGCGTT
CCAACATTCCAGAGCCTTCCTGAAGAGATCCTCAGTAAGCTTGCTGACGTCCTTGAAGAGACCCACTATG
AANNNNGGGAATATATCATCAGGCAAGGTGCAAGAGGGGACACCTTCTTTATCATCAG
