>Addgene plasmid #19734 | pcDNA3.1(+)-deltaFlincG | addgene partial sequence | sequence record 44965 | EGFP-N  5'-CGTCGCCGTCCAGCTCGACCAG-3'
CATGCTCCCTCCGGTACCGCCCTTGTACAGCTCGTCCATGCCGAGAGTGATCCCGGCGGCGGTCACGAAC
TCCAGCAGGACCATGTGATCGCACTTCTCGTTGGGGTCTTTCGAAAGTTTGGACTGGGTGCTCAGGTAGT
GGTTGTCGGGCAGCAGCACGGGGCCGTCGCCGATGGGGGTGTTCTGCTGGTAGTGGTAGGCGAGCTGCAC
GCCGCCGTCCTCGATGTTGTGGCGGATCTTGAAGTTCGCCTTGATGCCGTTCTTCTGCTTGTCGGCCATG
ATATAGACGTTCTTCAGGTTGGCGAAGAAAGCAGCTTCAGCTTCATATTTTGCCTTAGCTTCTGCATCTT
CATATGCTTTATTAGAAACATCATCTAATCCTCCAATCAAATGTTTGAAAGAGTCTCTGTCGATCACAAG
GCAGGTTACAGCTTCTGCCGCAATTATATTCGCTGTTCTCACATCTTCCCCCTGCAAGGCTTTCTCTCCA
AACCAATCTCCTTTTCCTAAGGTTCTAAGAAAGACTGGGTCTTCATTGGGCGAGTCTTCACGAGTGACAT
TAACCTTTCCTTTACTGATGATAAAGAAGGTGTCCCCTCTTGCACCTTGCCTGATGATATATTCCCCATT
TTCATAGTGGGTCTCTTCAAGGACGTCAGCAAGCTTACTGAGGATCTCTTCAGGAAGGCTCTGGAATGTT
GGAACGCTTTTTAAAAATTCCATATACTCGGTATGCTTGATAAGTCCTGTCCTCATCATTATCGTCTGAA
AACATTGTCGATCAATGGCCCAGAGTTTCACATTTACAAGAGTTTTGACGGTCGCCGTCC
